>Addgene plasmid #46653 | pcDNA3.2 mir-1-1 reporter cel-mir-40 | depositor full sequence | sequence record 117356 | pcDNA3.2 mir-1-1 reporter cel-mir-40 sequence 6142 bps
GACGGATCGGGAGATCTCCCGATCCCCTATGGTCGACTCTCAGTACAATCTGCTCTGATGCCGCATAGTT
AAGCCAGTATCTGCTCCCTGCTTGTGTGTTGGAGGTCGCTGAGTAGTGCGCGAGCAAAATTTAAGCTACA
ACAAGGCAAGGCTTGACCGACAATTGCATGAAGAATCTGCTTAGGGTTAGGCGTTTTGCGCTGCTTCGCG
ATGTACGGGCCAGATATACGCGTTGACATTGATTATTGACTAGTTATTAATAGTAATCAATTACGGGGTC
ATTAGTTCATAGCCCATATATGGAGTTCCGCGTTACATAACTTACGGTAAATGGCCCGCCTGGCTGACCG
CCCAACGACCCCCGCCCATTGACGTCAATAATGACGTATGTTCCCATAGTAACGCCAATAGGGACTTTCC
ATTGACGTCAATGGGTGGACTATTTACGGTAAACTGCCCACTTGGCAGTACATCAAGTGTATCATATGCC
AAGTACGCCCCCTATTGACGTCAATGACGGTAAATGGCCCGCCTGGCATTATGCCCAGTACATGACCTTA
TGGGACTTTCCTACTTGGCAGTACATCTACGTATTAGTCATCGCTATTACCATGGTGATGCGGTTTTGGC
AGTACATCAATGGGCGTGGATAGCGGTTTGACTCACGGGGATTTCCAAGTCTCCACCCCATTGACGTCAA
TGGGAGTTTGTTTTGGCACCAAAATCAACGGGACTTTCCAAAATGTCGTAACAACTCCGCCCCATTGACG
CAAATGGGCGGTAGGCGTGTACGGTGGGAGGTCTATATAAGCAGAGCTCTCTGGCTAACTAGAGAACCCA
CTGCTTACTGGCTTATCGAAATTAATACGACTCACTATAGGGAGACCCAAGCTGGCTAGTTAAGCTATCA
ACAAGTTTGTACAAAAAAGCAGGCTCATATGCCAGCTGATTTCGTCTTGGTAATAAGCTCGTCATTGAGA
TTATCACCGGGTGTAAATCAGCTTGGCTCTGGTGTCTCCGAACCTCCTGTCCGCACCTCAGTGGATGTAT
GCCATGATGATAAGATATCAGAAATCCTATCACCGGGTGTACATCAGCTAAGGTGCGGGTACAGGTGCAT
TTGATATCAAGGTGAGTTATTTTTAAGTGGGTCCCAGAGACCTTGGTGGTTTTTCTCTGCAGTGATAGAT
ACTTCTAACAACTCGCTATCACCGGGTGAAAAATCACCTAGGTCTGGAGCCTCCTGCTAAGCTTACCCAG
CTTTCTTGTACAAAGTGGTTGATCTAGAGGGCCCGCAGTGGGGTCAGCTTCTACCGGGGCGGCGTCCCGG
GGTCTTGGAACTGCATGCAGACTGCCTGCTTGGGAAACATACTTCTTTATATGCCCATATGGACCTGCTA
AGCTATGGAATGTAAAGAAGTATGTATCTCAGGCCGGGACCTCTCTCGCCGCACTGAGGGGCACTCCACA
CCACGGGGGCCGCCGCGGCCGACAGCCAGCCAGGCGGCTGTGGTGGGGGTGAGGCTGGGGCGGCAGGCTG
CCTGGGCGTTGGTGGACGGTCGTGTCCCCGCCAGCATTGTTCTGTCACTTTGCCTGTGTCAGCAGGTGGA
AGTGCTCACCAGACATTCGAAGGTAAGCCTATCCCTAACCCTCTCCTCGGTCTCGATTCTACGCGTACCG
GTTAGTAATGAGTTTAAACGGGGGAGGCTAACTGAAACACGGAAGGAGACAATACCGGAAGGAACCCGCG
CTATGACGGCAATAAAAAGACAGAATAAAACGCACGGGTGTTGGGTCGTTTGTTCATAAACGCGGGGTTC
GGTCCCAGGGCTGGCACTCTGTCGATACCCCACCGAGACCCCATTGGGGCCAATACGCCCGCGTTTCTTC
CTTTTCCCCACCCCACCCCCCAAGTTCGGGTGAAGGCCCAGGGCTCGCAGCCAACGTCGGGGCGGCAGGC
CCTGCCATAGCAGATCTGCGCAGCTGGGGCTCTAGGGGGTATCCCC
[124 nt withheld, positions 2007-2130]
C
[32 nt withheld, positions 2132-2163]
CA
[57 nt withheld, positions 2166-2222]
A
[49 nt withheld, positions 2224-2272]
CCTTTGACGTTGGAGTCCACGTTCTTT
[37 nt withheld, positions 2300-2336]
ACCCTATCTCGGTCTATTCTTTTGATTTATAAGGGATTTTGGGGATTTCGGCCTATTGGTTAAAAAATGA
GCTGATTTAACAAAAATTTAACGCGAATTAATTCTGTGGAATGTGTGTCAGTTAGGGTGTGGAAAGTCCC
CAGGCTCCCCAGCAGGCAGAAGTATGCAAAGCATGCATCTCAATTAGTCAGCAACCAGGTGTGGAAAGTC
CCCAGGCTCCCCAGCAGGCAGAAGTATGCAAAGCATGCATCTCAATTAGTCAGCAACCATAGTCCCGCCC
CTAACTCCGCCCATCCCGCCCCTAACTCCGCCCAGTTCCGCCCATTCTCCGCCCCATGGCTGACTAATTT
TTTTTATTTATGCAGAGGCCGAGGCCGCCTCTGCCTCTGAGCTATTCCAGAAGTAGTGAGGAGGCTTTTT
TGGAGGCCTAGGCTTTTGCAAAAAGCTCCCGGGAGCTTGTATATCCATTTTCGGATCTGATCAAGAGACA
GGATGAGGATCGTTTCGCATGATTGAACAAGATGGATTGCACGCAGGTTCTCCGGCCGCTTGGGTGGAGA
GGCTATTCGGCTATGACTGGGCACAACAGACAATCGGCTGCTCTGATGCCGCCGTGTTCCGGCTGTCAGC
GCAGGGGCGCCCGGTTCTTTTTGTCAAGACCGACCTGTCCGGTGCCCTGAATGAACTGCAGGACGAGGCA
GCGCGGCTATCGTGGCTGGCCACGACGGGCGTTCCTTGCGCAGCTGTGCTCGACGTTGTCACTGAAGCGG
GAAGGGACTGGCTGCTATTGGGCGAAGTGCCGGGGCAGGATCTCCTGTCATCTCACCTTGCTCCTGCCGA
GAAAGTATCCATCATGGCTGATGCAATGCGGCGGCTGCATACGCTTGATCCGGCTACCTGCCCATTCGAC
CACCAAGCGAAACATCGCATCGAGCGAGCACGTACTCGGATGGAAGCCGGTCTTGTCGATCAGGATGATC
TGGACGAAGAGCATCAGGGGCTCGCGCCAGCCGAACTGTTCGCCAGGCTCAAGGCGCGCATGCCCGACGG
CGAGGATCTCGTCGTGACCCATGGCGATGCCTGCTTGCCGAATATCATGGTGGAAAATGGCCGCTTTTCT
GGATTCATCGACTGTGGCCGGCTGGGTGTGGCGGACCGCTATCAGGACATAGCGTTGGCTACCCGTGATA
TTGCTGAAGAGCTTGGCGGCGAATGGGCTGACCGCTTCCTCGTGCTTTACGGTATCGCCGCTCCCGATTC
GCAGCGCATCGCCTTCTATCGCCTTCTTGACGAGTTCTTCTGAGCGGGACTCTGGGGTTCGCGAAATGAC
CGACCAAGCGACGCCCAACCTGCCATCACGAGATTTCGATTCCACCGCCGCCTTCTATGAAAGGTTGGGC
TTCGGAATCGTTTTCCGGGACGCCGGCTGGATGATCCTCCAGCGCGGGGATCTCATGCTGGAGTTCTTCG
CCCACCCCAACTTGTTTATTGCAGCTTATAATGGTTACAAATAAAGCAATAGCATCACAAATTTCACAAA
TAAAGCATTTTTTTCACTGCATTCTAGTTGTGGTTTGTCCAAACTCATCAATGTATCTTATCATGTCTGT
ATACCGTCGACCTCTAGCTAGAGCTTGGCGTAATCATGGTCATAGCTGTTTCCTGTGTGAAATTGTTATC
CGCTCACAATTCCACACAACATACGAGCCGGAAGCATAAAGTGTAAAGCCTGGGGTGCCTAATGAGTGAG
CTAACTCACATTAATTGCGTTGCGCTCACTGCCCGCTTTCCAGTCGGGAAACCTGTCGTGCCAGCTGCAT
TAATGAATCGGCCAACGCGCGGGGAGAGGCGGTTTGCGTATTGGGCGCTCTTCCGCTTCCTCGCTCACTG
ACTCGCTGCGCTCGGTCGTTCGGCTGCGGCGAGCGGTATCAGCTCACTCAAAGGCGGTAATACGGTTATC
CACAGAATCAGGGGATAACGCAGGAAAGAACATGTGAGCAAAAGGCCAGCAAAAGGCCAGGAACCGTAAA
AAGGCCGCGTTGCTGGCGTTTTTCCATAGGCTCCGCCCCCCTGACGAGCATCACAAAAATCGACGCTCAA
GTCAGAGGTGGCGAAACCCGACAGGACTATAAAGATACCAGGCGTTTCCCCCTGGAAGCTCCCTCGTGCG
CTCTCCTGTTCCGACCCTGCCGCTTACCGGATACCTGTCCGCCTTTCTCCCTTCGGGAAGCGTGGCGCTT
TCTCAATGCTCACGCTGTAGGTATCTCAGTTCGGTGTAGGTCGTTCGCTCCAAGCTGGGCTGTGTGCACG
AACCCCCCGTTCAGCCCGACCGCTGCGCCTTATCCGGTAACTATCGTCTTGAGTCCAACCCGGTAAGACA
CGACTTATCGCCACTGGCAGCAGCCACTGGTAACAGGATTAGCAGAGCGAGGTATGTAGGCGGTGCTACA
GAGTTCTTGAAGTGGTGGCCTAACTACGGCTACACTAGAAGGACAGTATTTGGTATCTGCGCTCTGCTGA
AGCCAGTTACCTTCGGAAAAAGAGTTGGTAGCTCTTGATCCGGCAAACAAACCACCGCTGGTAGCGGTGG
TTTTTTTGTTTGCAAGCAGCAGATTACGCGCAGAAAAAAAGGATCTCAAGAAGATCCTTTGATCTTTTCT
ACGGGGTCTGACGCTCAGTGGAACGAAAACTCACGTTAAGGGATTTTGGTCATGAGATTATCAAAAAGGA
TCTTCACCTAGATCCTTTTAAATTAAAAATGAAGTTTTAAATCAATCTAAAGTATATATGAGTAAACTTG
GTCTGACAGTTACCAATGCTTAATCAGTGAGGCACCTATCTCAGCGATCTGTCTATTTCGTTCATCCATA
GTTGCCTGACTCCCCGTCGTGTAGATAACTACGATACGGGAGGGCTTACCATCTGGCCCCAGTGCTGCAA
TGATACCGCGAGACCCACGCTCACCGGCTCCAGATTTATCAGCAATAAACCAGCCAGCCGGAAGGGCCGA
GCGCAGAAGTGGTCCTGCAACTTTATCCGCCTCCATCCAGTCTATTAATTGTTGCCGGGAAGCTAGAGTA
AGTAGTTCGCCAGTTAATAGTTTGCGCAACGTTGTTGCCATTGCTACAGGCATCGTGGTGTCACGCTCGT
CGTTTGGTATGGCTTCATTCAGCTCCGGTTCCCAACGATCAAGGCGAGTTACATGATCCCCCATGTTGTG
CAAAAAAGCGGTTAGCTCCTTCGGTCCTCCGATCGTTGTCAGAAGTAAGTTGGCCGCAGTGTTATCACTC
ATGGTTATGGCAGCACTGCATAATTCTCTTACTGTCATGCCATCCGTAAGATGCTTTTCTGTGACTGGTG
AGTACTCAACCAAGTCATTCTGAGAATAGTGTATGCGGCGACCGAGTTGCTCTTGCCCGGCGTCAATACG
GGATAATACCGCGCCACATAGCAGAACTTTAAAAGTGCTCATCATTGGAAAACGTTCTTCGGGGCGAAAA
CTCTCAAGGATCTTACCGCTGTTGAGATCCAGTTCGATGTAACCCACTCGTGCACCCAACTGATCTTCAG
CATCTTTTACTTTCACCAGCGTTTCTGGGTGAGCAAAAACAGGAAGGCAAAATGCCGCAAAAAAGGGAAT
AAGGGCGACACGGAAATGTTGAATACTCATACTCTTCCTTTTTCAATATTATTGAAGCATTTATCAGGGT
TATTGTCTCATGAGCGGATACATATTTGAATGTATTTAGAAAAATAAACAAATAGGGGTTCCGCGCACAT
TTCCCCGAAAAGTGCCACCTGACGTC
Features (pLannotate 1.2.2; 25 found; start..end, strand, type, name):
     36..80      -  misc_feature   bom (fragment): basis of mobility region from pBR322
    235..614     +  enhancer       CMV enhancer: human cytomegalovirus immediate early enhancer
    615..818     +  promoter       CMV promoter: human cytomegalovirus (CMV) immediate early promoter
    814..847     +  LTR            5' LTR (truncated) (fragment): truncated 5' long terminal repeat (LTR) from HIV-1
    863..881     +  promoter       T7 promoter: promoter for bacteriophage T7 RNA polymerase
    911..935     +  protein_bind   attB1: mutant version of attB; recombination site for the Gateway® BP reaction BP Clonase™
   1016..1116    +  ncRNA          mir-36: Accession: RF00685 - microRNA mir-36
   1141..1245    +  ncRNA          mir-36: Accession: RF00685 - microRNA mir-36
   1255..1279    -  protein_bind   attB2: mutant version of attB; recombination site for the Gateway® BP reaction BP Clonase™
   1357..1433    +  ncRNA          mir-1: Accession: RF00103 - mir-1 microRNA precursor family
   1632..1673    +  CDS            V5 tag: epitope tag from simian virus 5
   1757..1805    +  polyA_signal   HSV TK poly(A) signal: herpes simplex virus thymidine kinase polyadenylation signal (Cole and Stacy, 1985)
   1896..1912    -  polyA_signal   bGH poly(A) signal (fragment): bovine growth hormone polyadenylation signal
   2007..2435    +  rep_origin     f1 ori (sequence partly withheld): f1 bacteriophage origin of replication; arrow indicates direction of (+) strand synthesis
   2449..2778    +  promoter       SV40 promoter: SV40 enhancer and early promoter
   2845..3636    +  CDS            neo: KKA2_KLEPN - Also known as kan, nptII. Experimental evidence at protein level: Swiss-Prot protein existence level 1. Resistance to kanamycin, neomycin, paromomycin, ribostamycin, butirosin and gentamicin B. From Klebsiella pneumoniae.
   3662..3820    +  CDS            ble (fragment): BLE_KLEPN - Experimental evidence at protein level: Swiss-Prot protein existence level 1. Binding protein with a strong affinity to the bleomycin family of antibiotics. Binds to CL990; an antimitotic-antibiotic compound. From Klebsiella pneumoniae.
   3815..3936    +  polyA_signal   SV40 poly(A) signal: SV40 polyadenylation signal
   4009..4025    -  protein_bind   lac operator: The lac repressor binds to the lac operator to inhibit transcription in E. coli. This inhibition can be relieved by adding lactose or isopropyl-β-D-thiogalactopyranoside (IPTG). lac repressor encoded by lacI
   4033..4063    -  promoter       lac promoter: promoter for the E. coli lac operon
   4078..4099    -  protein_bind   CAP binding site: CAP binding activates transcription in the presence of cAMP. E. coli catabolite activator protein
   4112..4204    -  CDS            lacI (fragment): lac repressor; lacI; The lac repressor binds to the lac operator to inhibit transcription in E. coli. This inhibition can be relieved by adding lactose or isopropyl-β-D-thiogalactopyranoside (IPTG).
   4387..4975    -  rep_origin     ori: high-copy-number ColE1/pMB1/pBR322/pUC origin of replication
   5146..6006    -  CDS            AmpR: β-lactamase; bla; confers resistance to ampicillin, carbenicillin, and related antibiotics
   6007..6111    -  promoter       AmpR promoter: bla
