[The description below was written by a language model from this plasmid's Addgene catalogue record and pLannotate feature annotations shown in this document.]
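Description:
pcDNA3.2 mir-1-1 reporter cel-mir-40 is a mammalian expression plasmid built by Gateway recombination into a pcDNA3.2 V5-DEST derivative that already carries a human mir-1-1 hairpin. It is maintained in E. coli through a high-copy ColE1/pUC-type origin with ampicillin resistance (AmpR under its own bla promoter), and it also has an f1 origin. For selection in mammalian cells, an SV40 enhancer/early promoter drives a neomycin phosphotransferase gene terminated by an SV40 poly(A) signal, allowing G418 selection.

The payload is a single CMV enhancer/promoter-driven transcript. Between the attB1 and attB2 sites left by Gateway cloning lies the C. elegans cel-mir-40 primary microRNA sequence. The annotation tool detects two hits to the mir-36 family in this interval, which suggests the cloned fragment may include more than one hairpin of that family, though the record names only mir-40. Immediately downstream of attB2 sits the mir-1 precursor, followed by the backbone's V5 tag sequence and an HSV TK polyadenylation signal. Because the insert is noncoding, the V5 tag is a backbone remnant and not a functional fusion. A T7 promoter lies upstream of attB1.

Placing the test hairpin and hsa-mir-1-1 on the same transcript presumably lets mir-1 act as an internal reference for how well the nematode pri-miRNA is processed in transfected mammalian cells, in keeping with the associated study of primary-sequence determinants of pri-miRNA processing. The listed backbone size (8,038 bp) exceeds the 6,142 nt sequence, as expected when the Gateway destination cassette is replaced by a small insert.
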