Addgene plasmid #46653: pcDNA3.2 mir-1-1 reporter cel-mir-40
Depositing lab: David Bartel. Depositing organization: Whitehead Institute for Biomedical Research. Publication: Beyond Secondary Structure: Primary-Sequence Determinants License Pri-miRNA Hairpins for Processing. Auyeung VC, Ulitsky I, McGeary SE, Bartel DP. Cell. 2013 Feb 14;152(4):844-58. doi: 10.1016/j.cell.2013.01.031. PubMed 23415231.
Backbone
  Vector backbone: pcDNA3.2 V5-DEST mir-1-1 reporter
  Backbone manufacturer: Bartel lab (Addgene plasmid# 46646)
  Backbone size w/o insert (bp): 8038
  Vector type: Mammalian Expression, RNAi
  Selectable markers: Neomycin (select with G418)
Growth in bacteria
  Bacterial resistance: Ampicillin, 100 μg/mL
  Growth temperature: 37°C
  Growth strain: DH5alpha
  Copy number: High Copy
Gene/Insert
  Gene/Insert name: cel-mir-40 (alt name: mir-40 pri-mRNA)
  Species: C. elegans (nematode)
  Promoter: CMV
  Tag / fusion protein: hsa-mir-1-1 (C terminal on insert); V5 (C terminal on backbone)
  Cloning method: Gateway Cloning
  Sequencing primers: 5′ CMV-F; 3′ TK-pA-R
Terms and licenses: Academic/Nonprofit Terms; Industry Terms: Not Available to Industry
How to cite: pcDNA3.2 mir-1-1 reporter cel-mir-40 was a gift from David Bartel (Addgene plasmid # 46653 ; http://n2t.net/addgene:46653 ; RRID:Addgene_46653)
