>Addgene plasmid #46653 | pcDNA3.2 mir-1-1 reporter cel-mir-40 | addgene partial sequence | sequence record 67897 | CMV-F 5'-CGCAAATGGGCGGTAGGCGTG-3'
ACTAGAGAACCCACTGCTTACTGGCTTATCGAAATTAATACGACTCACTATAGGGAGACCCAAGCTGGCT
AGTTAAGCTATCAACAAGTTTGTACAAAAAAGCAGGCTCATATGCCAGCTGATTTCGTCTTGGTAATAAG
CTCGTCATTGAGATTATCACCGGGTGTAAATCAGCTTGGCTCTGGTGTCTCCGAACCTCCTGTCCGCACC
TCAGTGGATGTATGCCATGATGATAAGATATCAGAAATCCTATCACCGGGTGTACATCAGCTAAGGTGCG
GGTACAGGTGCATTTGATATCAAGGTGAGTTATTTTTAAGTGGGTCCCAGAGACCTTGGTGGTTTTTCTC
TGCAGTGATAGATACTTCTAACAACTCGCTATCACCGGGTGAAAAATCACCTAGGTCTGGAGCCTCCTGC
TAAGCTTACCCAGCTTTCTTGTACAAAGTGGTTGATCTAGAGGGCCCGCAGTGGGGTCAGCTTCTACCGG
GGCGGCGTCCCGGGGTCTTGGAACTGCATGCAGACTGCCTGCTTGGGAAACATACTTCTTTATATGCCCA
TATGGACCTGCTAAGCTATGGAATGTAAAGAAGTATGTATCTCAGGCCGGGACCTCTCTCGCCGCACTGA
GGGGCACTCCACACCACGGGGGCCGCCGCGGCCGACAGCCAGCCAGGCGGCTGTGGTGGGGGTGAGGCTG
GGGCGGCAGGCTGCCTGGGCGTTGGTGGACGGTCGTGTCCCCGCCAGCATTGTTCTGTCACTTTGCCTGT
GTCAGCAGGTGGAAGTGCTCACCAGACATTCGAAGGTAAGCCTATCCCTAACCCTCTCCTCGGTCTCGAT
TCTACGCGTACCGGTTAGTAATGAGTTTAAACGGGGGAGGCTAACTGAAACAC
